>Addgene plasmid #63183 | pAV116 | depositor full sequence | sequence record 104859 | pAV116 sequence 5806 bps
TTATTATCATGACATTAACCTATAAAAATAGGCGTATCACGAGGCCCTTTGTCACAGCTTGTCTGTAAGC
GGATGCCGGGAGCAGACAAGCCCGTCAGGGCGCGTCAGCGGGTGTTGGCGGGTGTCGGGGCTGGCTTAAC
TATGCGGCATCAGAGCAGATTGTACTGAGAGTGCACCATACCACAGCTTTTCAATTCAATTCATCATTTT
TTTTTTATTCTTTTTTTTGATTTCGGTTTCTTTGAAATTTTTTTGATTCGGTAATCTCCGAACAGAAGGA
AGAACGAAGGAAGGAGCACAGACTTAGATTGGTATATATACGCATATGTAGTGTTGAAGAAACATGAAAT
TGCCCAGTATTCTTAACCCAACTGCACAGAACAAAAACCTGCAGGAAACGAAGATAAATCATGTCGAAAG
CTACATATAAGGAACGTGCTGCTACTCATCCTAGTCCTGTTGCTGCCAAGCTATTTAATATCATGCACGA
AAAGCAAACAAACTTGTGTGCTTCATTGGATGTTCGTACCACCAAGGAATTACTGGAGTTAGTTGAAGCA
TTAGGTCCCAAAATTTGTTTACTAAAAACACATGTGGATATCTTGACTGATTTTTCCATGGAGGGCACAG
TTAAGCCGCTAAAGGCATTATCCGCCAAGTACAATTTTTTACTCTTCGAAGACAGAAAATTTGCTGACAT
TGGTAATACAGTCAAATTGCAGTACTCTGCGGGTGTATACAGAATAGCAGAATGGGCAGACATTACGAAT
GCACACGGTGTGGTGGGCCCAGGTATTGTTAGCGGTTTGAAGCAGGCGGCAGAAGAAGTAACAAAGGAAC
CTAGAGGCCTTTTGATGTTAGCAGAATTGTCATGCAAGGGCTCCCTATCTACTGGAGAATATACTAAGGG
TACTGTTGACATTGCGAAGAGCGACAAAGATTTTGTTATCGGCTTTATTGCTCAAAGAGACATGGGTGGA
AGAGATGAAGGTTACGATTGGTTGATTATGACACCCGGTGTGGGTTTAGATGACAAGGGAGATGCATTGG
GTCAACAGTATAGAACCGTGGATGATGTGGTGTCTACAGGATCTGACATTATTATTGTTGGAAGAGGACT
ATTTGCAAAGGGAAGGGATGCTAAGGTAGAGGGTGAACGTTACAGAAAAGCAGGCTGGGAAGCATATTTG
AGAAGATGCGGCCAGCAAAACTAAAAAACTGTATTATAAGTAAATGCATGTATACTAAACTCACAAATTA
GAGCTTCAATTTAATTATATCAGTTATTACCCTATGCGGTGTGAAATACCGCACAGATGCGTAAGGAGAA
AATACCGCATCAGGAAATTGTAAACGTTAATATTTTGTTAAAATTCGCGTTAAATTTTTGTTAAATCAGC
TCATTTTTTAACCAATAGGCCGAAATCGGCAAAATCCCTTATAAATCAAAAGAATAGACCGAGATAGGGT
[37 nt withheld, positions 1471-1507]
AAAGAACGTGGACTCCAACGTCAAAGG
[49 nt withheld, positions 1535-1583]
T
[91 nt withheld, positions 1585-1675]
G
[124 nt withheld, positions 1677-1800]
CGCGCCATTCGCCATTCAGGCTGCGCAACTGTTGGGAAGGGCGATCGGTGCGGGCCTCTTCGCTATTACG
CCAGCTGGCGAAAGGGGGATGTGCTGCAAGGCGATTAAGTTGGGTAACGCCAGGGTTTTCCCAGTCACGA
CGTTGTAAAACGACGGCCAGTGAGCGCGCGTAATACGACTCACTATAGGGCGAATTGGGTACCGGGCCCC
CCCTCGAGGTCGACGGTATCGATAAGCTTGATATCGAATTCCTGCAGCCCCCAGTAGAGACCGCCTGGCT
CTAGTAGCGATCTACACTAGCACTATCAGCGTTATTAAGCACCGGTGGAGTGACGACCTTCAGCACGTTC
GTACTGTTCAACGATGGTGTAGTCTTCGTTGTGGGAGGTGATGTCCAGTTTGATGTCGGTTTTGTAAGCA
CCCGGCAGCTGAACCGGTTTTTTAGCCATGTAGGTGGTTTTAACTTCAGCGTCGTAGTGACCACCGTCTT
TCAGTTTCAGACGCATTTTGATTTCACCTTTCAGAGCACCGTCTTCCGGGTACATACGTTCGGTGGAAGC
TTCCCAACCCATGGTTTTTTTCTGCATAACCGGACCGTCGGACGGGAAGTTGGTACCACGCAGTTTAACT
TTGTAGATGAACTCACCGTCTTGCAGGGAGGAGTCCTGGGTAACGGTAACAACACCACCGTCTTCGAAGT
TCATAACACGTTCCCATTTGAAACCTTCCGGGAAGGACAGTTTCAGGTAGTCCGGGATGTCAGCCGGGTG
TTTAACGTAAGCTTTGGAACCGTACTGGAACTGCGGGGACAGGATGTCCCAAGCGAACGGCAGCGGACCA
CCTTTGGTAACTTTCAGTTTAGCGGTCTGGGTACCTTCGTACGGACGACCTTCACCTTCACCTTCGATTT
CGAACTCGTGACCGTTAACGGAACCTTCCATACGAACTTTGAAACGCATGAACTCTTTGATAACGTCTTC
GGAGGAAGCCATCTAGTATTTCTCCTCTTTCTCTAGTATGTGTGAAATTGTTATCCGCTCACAATTCCAC
ACAACATACGAGCCGGAAGCATAAAGTGTAAAGCCTGGGGTGCCTAATGAGTGAGCTAACTCACATTAAT
TGCGTTGCGCTCACTGCCCGCTTTCCAGTCGGGAAACCTGTCGTGCCAGCTGCATTAATGAATCGGCCAA
CGCGCGGGGAGAGGCGGTTTGCGTATTGGGTCTCATTTTGGGGATCCACTAGTTCTAGAGCGGCCGCCAC
CGCGGTGGAGCTCCAGCTTTTGTTCCCTTTAGTGAGGGTTAATTGCGCGCTTGGCGTAATCATGGTCATA
GCTGTTTCCTGTGTGAAATTGTTATCCGCTCACAATTCCACACAACATAGGAGCCGGAAGCATAAAGTGT
AAAGCCTGGGGTGCCTAATGAGTGAGGTAACTCACATTAATTGCGTTGCGCTCACTGCCCGCTTTCCAGT
CGGGAAACCTGTCGTGCCAGCTGCATTAATGAATCGGCCAACGCGCGGGGAGAGGCGGTTTGCGTATTGG
GCGCTCTTCCGCTTCCTCGCTCACTGACTCGCTGCGCTCGGTCGTTCGGCTGCGGCGAGCGGTATCAGCT
CACTCAAAGGCGGTAATACGGTTATCCACAGAATCAGGGGATAACGCAGGAAAGAACATGTGAGCAAAAG
GCCAGCAAAAGGCCAGGAACCGTAAAAAGGCCGCGTTGCTGGCGTTTTTCCATAGGCTCCGCCCCCCTGA
CGAGCATCACAAAAATCGACGCTCAAGTCAGAGGTGGCGAAACCCGACAGGACTATAAAGATACCAGGCG
TTTCCCCCTGGAAGCTCCCTCGTGCGCTCTCCTGTTCCGACCCTGCCGCTTACCGGATACCTGTCCGCCT
TTCTCCCTTCGGGAAGCGTGGCGCTTTCTCATAGCTCACGCTGTAGGTATCTCAGTTCGGTGTAGGTCGT
TCGCTCCAAGCTGGGCTGTGTGCACGAACCCCCCGTTCAGCCCGACCGCTGCGCCTTATCCGGTAACTAT
CGTCTTGAGTCCAACCCGGTAAGACACGACTTATCGCCACTGGCAGCAGCCACTGGTAACAGGATTAGCA
GAGCGAGGTATGTAGGCGGTGCTACAGAGTTCTTGAAGTGGTGGCCTAACTACGGCTACACTAGAAGGAC
AGTATTTGGTATCTGCGCTCTGCTGAAGCCAGTTACCTTCGGAAAAAGAGTTGGTAGCTCTTGATCCGGC
AAACAAACCACCGCTGGTAGCGGTGGTTTTTTTGTTTGCAAGCAGCAGATTACGCGCAGAAAAAAAGGAT
CTCAAGAAGATCCTTTGATCTTTTCTACGGGGTCTGACGCTCAGTGGAACGAAAACTCACGTTAAGGGAT
TTTGGTCATGAGATTATCAAAAAGGATCTTCACCTAGATCCTTTTAAATTAAAAATGAAGTTTTAAATCA
ATCTAAAGTATATATGAGTAAACTTGGTCTGACAGTTACCAATGCTTAATCAGTGAGGCACCTATCTCAG
CGATCTGTCTATTTCGTTCATCCATAGTTGCCTGACTCCCCGTCGTGTAGATAACTACGATACGGGAGGG
CTTACCATCTGGCCCCAGTGCTGCAATGATACCGCGAGATCCACGCTCACCGGCTCCAGATTTATCAGCA
ATAAACCAGCCAGCCGGAAGGGCCGAGCGCAGAAGTGGTCCTGCAACTTTATCCGCCTCCATCCAGTCTA
TTAATTGTTGCCGGGAAGCTAGAGTAAGTAGTTCGCCAGTTAATAGTTTGCGCAACGTTGTTGCCATTGC
TACAGGCATCGTGGTGTCACGCTCGTCGTTTGGTATGGCTTCATTCAGCTCCGGTTCCCAACGATCAAGG
CGAGTTACATGATCCCCCATGTTGTGCAAAAAAGCGGTTAGCTCCTTCGGTCCTCCGATCGTTGTCAGAA
GTAAGTTGGCCGCAGTGTTATCACTCATGGTTATGGCAGCACTGCATAATTCTCTTACTGTCATGCCATC
CGTAAGATGCTTTTCTGTGACTGGTGAGTACTCAACCAAGTCATTCTGAGAATAGTGTATGCGGCGACCG
AGTTGCTCTTGCCCGGCGTCAATACGGGATAATACCGCGCCACATAGCAGAACTTTAAAAGTGCTCATCA
TTGGAAAACGTTCTTCGGGGCGAAAACTCTCAAGGATCTTACCGCTGTTGAGATCCAGTTCGATGTAACC
CACTCGTGCACCCAACTGATCTTCAGCATCTTTTACTTTCACCAGCGTTTCTGGGTGAGCAAAAACAGGA
AGGCAAAATGCCGCAAAAAAGGGAATAAGGGCGACACGGAAATGTTGAATACTCATACTCTTCCTTTTTC
AATATTATTGAAGCATTTATCAGGGTTATTGTCTCATGAGCGGATACATATTTGAATGTATTTAGAAAAA
TAAACAAATAGGGGTTCCGCGCACATTTCCCCGAAAAGTGCCACCTGGGTCCTTTTCATCACGTGCTATA
AAAATAATTATAATTTAAATTTTTTAATATAAATATATAAATTAAAAATAGAAAGTAAAAAAAGAAATTA
AAGAAAAAATAGTTTTTGTTTTCCGAAGATGTAAAAGACTCTAGGGGGATCGCCAACAAATACTACCTTT
TATCTTGCTCTTCCTGCTCTCAGGTATTAATGCCGAATTGTTTCATCTTGTCTGTGTAGAAGACCACACA
CGAAAATCCTGTGATTTTACATTTTACTTATCGTTAATCGAATGTATATCTATTTAATCTGCTTTTCTTG
TCTAATAAATATATATGTAAAGTACGCTTTTTGTTGAAATTTTTTAAACCTTTGTTTATTTTTTTTTCTT
CATTCCGTAACTCTTCTACCTTCTTTATTTACTTTCTAAAATCCAAATACAAAACATAAAAATAAATAAA
CACAGAGTAAATTCCCAAATTATTCCATCATTAAAAGATACGAGGCGCGTGTAAGTTACAGGCAAGCGAT
CCGTCCTAAGAAACCA
Features (pLannotate 1.2.2; 23 found; start..end, strand, type, name):
    131..180     +  misc_feature   bom (fragment): basis of mobility region from pBR322
    195..410     +  promoter       URA3 promoter: S. cerevisiae URA3
    411..1214    +  CDS            URA3: orotidine-5'-phosphate decarboxylase, required for uracil biosynthesis; S. cerevisiae URA3; yeast auxotrophic marker, counterselectable with 5-fluoroorotic acid (5-FOA)
   1293..1344    +  misc_feature   bom (fragment): basis of mobility region from pBR322
   1345..1800    -  rep_origin     f1 ori (sequence partly withheld): f1 bacteriophage origin of replication; arrow indicates direction of (+) strand synthesis
   1808..1963    -  CDS            lacZα (fragment): LacZα fragment of β-galactosidase; lacZ fragment
   1971..1989    +  promoter       T7 promoter: promoter for bacteriophage T7 RNA polymerase
   1998..2060    -  misc_feature   MCS (fragment): pBluescript multiple cloning site
   2118..2792    -  CDS            mRFP1: mRFP1 is a basic (constitutively fluorescent) red fluorescent protein published in 2002, derived from Discosoma sp.. It is reported to be a somewhat slowly-maturing monomer with low acid sensitivity.
   2828..2844    -  protein_bind   lac operator: The lac repressor binds to the lac operator to inhibit transcription in E. coli. This inhibition can be relieved by adding lactose or isopropyl-β-D-thiogalactopyranoside (IPTG). lac repressor encoded by lacI
   2852..2882    -  promoter       lac promoter: promoter for the E. coli lac operon
   2897..2918    -  protein_bind   CAP binding site: CAP binding activates transcription in the presence of cAMP. E. coli catabolite activator protein
   2931..3020    -  CDS            lacI (fragment): lac repressor; lacI; The lac repressor binds to the lac operator to inhibit transcription in E. coli. This inhibition can be relieved by adding lactose or isopropyl-β-D-thiogalactopyranoside (IPTG).
   3030..3073    -  misc_feature   MCS (fragment): pBluescript multiple cloning site
   3086..3104    -  promoter       T3 promoter: promoter for bacteriophage T3 RNA polymerase
   3149..3165    -  protein_bind   lac operator: The lac repressor binds to the lac operator to inhibit transcription in E. coli. This inhibition can be relieved by adding lactose or isopropyl-β-D-thiogalactopyranoside (IPTG). lac repressor encoded by lacI
   3173..3203    -  promoter       lac promoter: promoter for the E. coli lac operon
   3218..3239    -  protein_bind   CAP binding site: CAP binding activates transcription in the presence of cAMP. E. coli catabolite activator protein
   3252..3344    -  CDS            lacI (fragment): lac repressor; lacI; The lac repressor binds to the lac operator to inhibit transcription in E. coli. This inhibition can be relieved by adding lactose or isopropyl-β-D-thiogalactopyranoside (IPTG).
   3527..4115    -  rep_origin     ori: high-copy-number ColE1/pMB1/pBR322/pUC origin of replication
   4286..5146    -  CDS            AmpR: β-lactamase; bla; confers resistance to ampicillin, carbenicillin, and related antibiotics
   5147..5251    -  promoter       AmpR promoter: bla
   5288..5791    +  misc_feature   CEN/ARS: S. cerevisiae CEN6 centromere fused to an autonomously replicating sequence
