[The description below was written by a language model from this plasmid's Addgene catalogue record and pLannotate feature annotations shown in this document.]
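Description:
pAV116 is an empty acceptor vector for yeast Golden Gate (yGG) assembly of Saccharomyces cerevisiae transcription units, built on the pRS416 yeast–E. coli shuttle backbone. In E. coli it replicates from a ColE1/pUC-type origin and is selected with ampicillin through the AmpR β-lactamase gene. The catalogue lists it as low copy, although the annotated origin is of the type usually described as high copy. In yeast, a CEN6/ARS element maintains it as a stable, centromeric, low-copy episome. The URA3 gene under its own promoter complements uracil auxotrophy and allows counterselection with 5-FOA. An f1 origin and remnants of the pBluescript-style polylinker region (lacZα fragment, T7 and T3 promoters, MCS fragments) are also retained, and the M13 forward and reverse primer sites serve for sequencing across the cloning position.

The functional cloning feature is an mRFP1 cassette placed in the former multiple cloning site and driven by a bacterial lac promoter with its operator and CAP binding site. According to the record, this cassette is flanked by BsaI sites that leave CAGT and TTTT overhangs, and the native BsaI and BsmBI sites were removed from the backbone so that Type IIS digestion cuts only at the intended positions. The BsaI sites themselves are not annotated in the feature table. In a yGG reaction the RFP cassette is excised and replaced by the assembled transcription unit, whose parts are not specified in the record. Colonies carrying the unmodified vector are red or pink, so loss of colour should provide a visual screen for clones that have taken up an insert. The resulting plasmids can then be moved directly into ura3 yeast for expression of the assembled unit.
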