Addgene plasmid #63183: pAV116
Purpose: (Empty Backbone) pRS416 backbone, contains an RFP flanked by BsaI sites with CAGT & TTTT overhangs for transcription unit (TU) assembly using yGG.
Depositing lab: Jef Boeke. Depositing organization: Johns Hopkins University and School of Medicine. Publication: Yeast Golden Gate (yGG) for the Efficient Assembly of S. cerevisiae Transcription Units. Agmon N, Mitchell LA, Cai Y, Ikushima S, Chuang J, Zheng A, Choi WJ, Martin JA, Caravelli K, Stracquadanio G, Boeke JD. ACS Synth Biol. 2015 Jul 17;4(7):853-9. doi: 10.1021/sb500372z. Epub 2015 Mar 23. PubMed 25756291.
Backbone
  Vector backbone: pRS416
  Backbone size (bp): 4800
  Modifications to backbone: BsaI and BsmBI sites removed from backbone, RFP cloned into the MCS, flanked by BsaI sites for cloning TUs using yGG assmebly
  Vector type: Bacterial Expression, Yeast Expression, Synthetic Biology
  Selectable markers: URA3
Growth in bacteria
  Bacterial resistance: Ampicillin, 100 μg/mL
  Growth temperature: 37°C
  Growth strain: Top10
  Growth instructions: Grows as red/pink colonies
  Copy number: Low Copy
Gene/Insert
  Cloning method: Restriction Enzyme
  Sequencing primers: 5′ M13F; 3′ M13R
Terms and licenses: Academic/Nonprofit Terms; Industry Terms: Not Available to Industry
How to cite: pAV116 was a gift from Jef Boeke (Addgene plasmid # 63183 ; http://n2t.net/addgene:63183 ; RRID:Addgene_63183)
