>Addgene plasmid #63183 | pAV116 | addgene partial sequence | sequence record 107245 | M13-F20 5'-TGTAAAACGACGGCCAGT-3'
CCCCTCGAGGTCGACGGTATCGATAAGCTTGATATCGAATTCCTGCAGCCCCCAGTAGAGACCGCCTGGC
TCTAGTAGCGATCTACACTAGCACTATCAGCGTTATTAAGCACCGGTGGAGTGACGACCTTCAGCACGTT
CGTACTGTTCAACGATGGTGTAGTCTTCGTTGTGGGAGGTGATGTCCAGTTTGATGTCGGTTTTGTAAGC
ACCCGGCAGCTGAACCGGTTTTTTAGCCATGTAGGTGGTTTTAACTTCAGCGTCGTAGTGACCACCGTCT
TTCAGTTTCAGACGCATTTTGATTTCACCTTTCAGAGCACCGTCTTCCGGGTACATACGTTCGGTGGAAG
CTTCCCAACCCATGGTTTTTTTCTGCATAACCGGACCGTCGGACGGGAAGTTGGTACCACGCAGTTTAAC
TTTGTAGATGAACTCACCGTCTTGCAGGGAGGAGTCCTGGGTAACGGTAACAACACCACCGTCTTCGAAG
TTCATAACACGTTCCCATTTGAAACCTTCCGGGAAGGACAGTTTCAGGTAGTCCGGGATGTCAGCCGGGT
GTTTAACGTAAGCTTTGGAACCGTACTGGAACTGCGGGGACAGGATGTCCCAAGCGAACGGCAGCGGACC
ACCTTTGGTAACTTTCAGTTTAGCGGTCTGGGTACCTTCGTACGGACGACCTTCACCTTCACCTTCGATT
TCGAACTCGTGACCGTTAACGGAACCTTCCATACGAACTTTGAAACGCATGAACTCTTTGATAACGTCTT
CGGAGGAAGCCATCTAGTATTTCTCCTCTTTCTCTAGTATGTGTGAAATTGTTATCCGCTCACAATTCCA
CACAACATACGAGCCGGAAGCATAAAGTGTAAAGCCTGG
