>Addgene plasmid #63183 | pAV116 | addgene partial sequence | sequence record 107573 | M13pUC-Fwd 5'-CCCAGTCACGACGTTGTAAAACG-3'
ACTCACTATAGGGCGAATTGGGTACCGGGCCCCCCCTCGAGGTCGACGGTATCGATAAGCTTGATATCGA
ATTCCTGCAGCCCCCAGTAGAGACCGCCTGGCTCTAGTAGCGATCTACACTAGCACTATCAGCGTTATTA
AGCACCGGTGGAGTGACGACCTTCAGCACGTTCGTACTGTTCAACGATGGTGTAGTCTTCGTTGTGGGAG
GTGATGTCCAGTTTGATGTCGGTTTTGTAAGCACCCGGCAGCTGAACCGGTTTTTTAGCCATGTAGGTGG
TTTTAACTTCAGCGTCGTAGTGACCACCGTCTTTCAGTTTCAGACGCATTTTGATTTCACCTTTCAGAGC
ACCGTCTTCCGGGTACATACGTTCGGTGGAAGCTTCCCAACCCATGGTTTTTTTCTGCATAACCGGACCG
TCGGACGGGAAGTTGGTACCACGCAGTTTAACTTTGTAGATGAACTCACCGTCTTGCAGGGAGGAGTCCT
GGGTAACGGTAACAACACCACCGTCTTCGAAGTTCATAACACGTTCCCATTTGAAACCTTCCGGGAAGGA
CAGTTTCAGGTAGTCCGGGATGTCAGCCGGGTGTTTAACGTAAGCTTTGGAACCGTACTGGAACTGCGGG
GACAGGATGTCCCAAGCGAACGGCAGCGGACCACCTTTGGTAACTTTCAGTTTAGCGGTCTGGGTACCTT
CGTACGGACGACCTTCACCTTCACCTTCGATTTCGAACTCGTGACCGTTAACGGAACCTTCCATACGAAC
TTTGAAACGCATGAACTCTTTGATAACGTCTT
